Addgene plasmid #172992: pCMV7.1_3xFLAG-TAOK2
Purpose: constitutive expression of FLAG-tagged TAOK2
Depositing lab: Michael Wehr. Depositing organization: Klinikum der Ludwig Maximilians-Universitaet Muenchen. Publication: Comprehensive split TEV based protein-protein interaction screening reveals TAOK2 as a key modulator of Hippo signalling to limit growth. Ma X, Mandausch FJ, Wu Y, Sahoo VK, Ma W, Leoni G, Hostiuc M, Wintgens JP, Qiu J, Kannaiyan N, Rossner MJ, Wehr MC. Cell Signal. 2024 Jan;113:110917. doi: 10.1016/j.cellsig.2023.110917. Epub 2023 Oct 7. PubMed 37813295.
Backbone
  Vector backbone: pCMV7.1
  Vector type: Mammalian Expression
Growth in bacteria
  Bacterial resistance: Ampicillin, 100 μg/mL
  Growth temperature: 37°C
  Growth strain: DH5alpha
  Copy number: High Copy
Gene/Insert
  Gene/Insert name: 3xFLAG-TAOK2
  Species: H. sapiens (human)
  Entrez Gene: TAOK2 (a.k.a. MAP3K17, PSK, PSK1, PSK1-BETA, TAO1, TAO2, Tao2beta)
  Tag / fusion protein: 3xFLAG (N terminal on insert)
  Cloning method: Gateway Cloning
Terms and licenses: Academic/Nonprofit Terms; Industry Terms: Not Available to Industry
How to cite: pCMV7.1_3xFLAG-TAOK2 was a gift from Michael Wehr (Addgene plasmid # 172992 ; http://n2t.net/addgene:172992 ; RRID:Addgene_172992)
