[The description below was written by a language model from this plasmid's Addgene catalogue record and pLannotate feature annotations shown in this document.]
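Description:
pCMV7.1_3xFLAG-TAOK2 is an 8.5 kb mammalian expression plasmid built on the pCMV7.1 backbone for constitutive production of human TAOK2 carrying an N-terminal 3xFLAG tag. It is propagated in E. coli through a high-copy ColE1/pUC-type origin and selected with ampicillin via the β-lactamase gene and its own promoter. An f1 phage origin is also present, along with leftover cloning-vector elements (lac promoter/operator, CAP site, T7 promoter, and fragments of lacI and lacZα) that play no evident role in the mammalian expression function.

The expression cassette begins with the human cytomegalovirus immediate-early enhancer and promoter, which drive strong transcription in most mammalian cell lines. Directly downstream lies the 3xFLAG coding sequence, three tandem FLAG epitopes followed by an enterokinase cleavage site. It is joined through an attB1 site to the TAOK2 open reading frame, with attB2 on the far side. These att sites reflect the Gateway recombination used to move the gene into the vector, and attB1 sits between the tag and the kinase sequence. A human growth hormone polyadenylation signal terminates the transcript. An SV40 enhancer/early promoter follows the cassette, but the feature table shows no mammalian selection marker downstream of it, so the plasmid appears suited mainly to transient transfection.

TAOK2 (also called MAP3K17 or PSK) is a serine/threonine kinase that activates the p38 MAPK stress pathway through MAP2K3 and MAP2K6. The construct comes from work that used protein-protein interaction screening to link TAOK2 to Hippo signalling. The FLAG tag allows the overexpressed kinase to be detected or immunoprecipitated with anti-FLAG antibodies.
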