Features (pLannotate 1.2.2; 19 found; start..end, strand, type, name):
      1..380     +  enhancer       CMV enhancer: human cytomegalovirus immediate early enhancer
    382..581     +  promoter       CMV promoter: human cytomegalovirus (CMV) immediate early promoter
    614..679     +  CDS            3xFLAG: three tandem FLAG® epitope tags, followed by an enterokinase cleavage site
    716..740     +  protein_bind   attB1: mutant version of attB; recombination site for the Gateway® BP reaction BP Clonase™
    743..4444    +  CDS            TAOK2: TAOK2_HUMAN - Also known as KIAA0881, MAP3K17, PSK, PSK1. Experimental evidence at protein level: Swiss-Prot protein existence level 1. Serine/threonine-protein kinase involved in different processes such as membrane blebbing and apoptotic bodies formation DNA damage response and MAPK14/p38 MAPK stress-activated MAPK cascade. Phosphorylates itself, MBP, activated MAPK8, MAP2K3, MAP2K6 and tubulins. Activates the MAPK14/p38 MAPK signaling pathway through the specific activation and phosphorylation of the upstream MAP2K3 and MAP2K6 kinases. In response to DNA damage, involved in the G2/M transit
   4449..4473    -  protein_bind   attB2: mutant version of attB; recombination site for the Gateway® BP reaction BP Clonase™
   4487..4505    -  misc_feature   MCS (fragment): pUC18/19 multiple cloning site
   4506..5128    +  polyA_signal   hGH poly(A) signal: human growth hormone polyadenylation signal
   5157..5486    +  promoter       SV40 promoter: SV40 enhancer and early promoter
   5525..5543    -  promoter       T7 promoter: promoter for bacteriophage T7 RNA polymerase
   5581..5597    -  protein_bind   lac operator: The lac repressor binds to the lac operator to inhibit transcription in E. coli. This inhibition can be relieved by adding lactose or isopropyl-β-D-thiogalactopyranoside (IPTG). lac repressor encoded by lacI
   5605..5635    -  promoter       lac promoter: promoter for the E. coli lac operon
   5650..5671    -  protein_bind   CAP binding site: CAP binding activates transcription in the presence of cAMP. E. coli catabolite activator protein
   5684..5776    -  CDS            lacI (fragment): lac repressor; lacI; The lac repressor binds to the lac operator to inhibit transcription in E. coli. This inhibition can be relieved by adding lactose or isopropyl-β-D-thiogalactopyranoside (IPTG).
   5959..6547    -  rep_origin     ori: high-copy-number ColE1/pMB1/pBR322/pUC origin of replication
   6718..7578    -  CDS            AmpR: β-lactamase; bla; confers resistance to ampicillin, carbenicillin, and related antibiotics
   7579..7683    -  promoter       AmpR promoter: bla
   7710..8138    +  rep_origin     f1 ori (sequence partly withheld): f1 bacteriophage origin of replication; arrow indicates direction of (+) strand synthesis
   8169..8323    -  CDS            lacZα (fragment): LacZα fragment of β-galactosidase; lacZ fragment
>Addgene plasmid #172992 | pCMV7.1_3xFLAG-TAOK2 | addgene full sequence | sequence record 340254 | Addgene NGS Result
GACATTGATTATTGACTAGTTATTAATAGTAATCAATTACGGGGTCATTAGTTCATAGCCCATATATGGA
GTTCCGCGTTACATAACTTACGGTAAATGGCCCGCCTGGCTGACCGCCCAACGACCCCCGCCCATTGACG
TCAATAATGACGTATGTTCCCATAGTAACGCCAATAGGGACTTTCCATTGACGTCAATGGGTGGAGTATT
TACGGTAAACTGCCCACTTGGCAGTACATCAAGTGTATCATATGCCAAGTCCGCCCCCTATTGACGTCAA
TGACGGTAAATGGCCCGCCTGGCATTATGCCCAGTACATGACCTTACGGGACTTTCCTACTTGGCAGTAC
ATCTACGTATTAGTCATCGCTATTACCATGGTGATGCGGTTTTGGCAGTACACCAATGGGCGTGGATAGC
GGTTTGACTCACGGGGATTTCCAAGTCTCCACCCCATTGACGTCAATGGGAGTTTGTTTTGGCACCAAAA
TCAACGGGACTTTCCAAAATGTCGTAATAACCCCGCCCCGTTGACGCAAATGGGCGGTAGGCGTGTACGG
TGGGAGGTCTATATAAGCAGAGCTCGTTTAGTGAACCGTCAGAATTAACCATGGACTACAAAGACCATGA
CGGTGATTATAAAGATCATGACATCGATTACAAGGATGACGATGACAAGCTTGCGGCCGCGAATTCATCG
ATAGATCTGATATCAACAAGTTTGTACAAAAAAGCAGGCTCCCCAGCTGGGGGCCGGGCCGGGAGCCTGA
AGGACCCAGATGTGGCTGAGCTCTTCTTCAAGGATGACCCAGAAAAGCTCTTCTCTGACCTCCGGGAAAT
TGGCCATGGCAGCTTTGGAGCCGTATACTTTGCCCGGGATGTCCGGAATAGTGAGGTGGTGGCCATCAAG
AAGATGTCCTACAGTGGGAAGCAGTCCAATGAGAAATGGCAAGACATCATCAAGGAGGTGCGGTTCTTAC
AGAAGCTCCGGCATCCCAACACCATTCAGTACCGGGGCTGTTACCTGAGGGAGCACACGGCTTGGCTGGT
AATGGAGTATTGCCTGGGCTCAGCTTCTGACCTTCTAGAAGTGCACAAGAAACCCCTTCAGGAGGTAGAG
ATCGCAGCTGTGACCCACGGGGCGCTTCAGGGCCTGGCATATCTGCACTCCCACAACATGATCCATAGGG
ATGTGAAGGCTGGAAACATCCTGCTGTCAGAGCCAGGGTTAGTGAAGCTAGGGGACTTTGGTTCTGCGTC
CATCATGGCACCTGCCAACTCCTTCGTGGGCACCCCATACTGGATGGCACCCGAGGTGATCCTGGCCATG
GATGAGGGGCAGTACGATGGCAAAGTGGACGTCTGGTCCTTGGGGATAACCTGCATCGAGCTGGCTGAAC
GGAAACCACCGCTCTTTAACATGAATGCGATGAGTGCCTTATACCACATTGCACAGAACGAATCCCCCGT
GCTCCAGTCAGGACACTGGTCTGAGTACTTCCGGAATTTTGTCGACTCCTGTCTTCAGAAAATCCCTCAA
GACAGACCAACCTCAGAGGTTCTCCTGAAGCACCGCTTTGTGCTCCGGGAGCGGCCACCCACAGTCATCA
TGGACCTGATCCAGAGGACCAAGGATGCCGTGCGGGAGCTGGACAACCTGCAGTACCGCAAGATGAAGAA
GATCCTGTTCCAAGAGGCACCCAACGGCCCTGGTGCCGAGGCCCCAGAGGAGGAAGAGGAGGCCGAGCCC
TACATGCACCGGGCCGGGACTCTGACCAGCCTCGAGAGTAGCCACTCAGTGCCCAGCATGTCCATCAGCG
CCTCCAGCCAGAGCAGCTCCGTCAACAGCCTAGCAGATGCCTCAGACAACGAGGAAGAGGAGGAGGAGGA
GGAGGAAGAGGAGGAGGAGGAAGAAGGCCCTGAAGCCCGGGAGATGGCCATGATGCAGGAGGGGGAGCAC
ACAGTCACCTCTCACAGCTCCATTATCCACCGGCTGCCGGGCTCTGACAACCTATATGATGACCCCTACC
AGCCAGAGATAACCCCCAGCCCTCTCCAGCCGCCTGCAGCCCCAGCTCCCACTTCCACCACCTCTTCCGC
CCGCCGCCGGGCCTACTGCCGTAACCGAGACCACTTTGCCACCATCCGAACCGCCTCCCTGGTCAGCCGT
CAGATCCAGGAGCATGAGCAGGACTCTGCGCTGCGGGAGCAGCTGAGCGGCTATAAGCGGATGCGACGAC
AGCACCAGAAGCAGCTGCTGGCCCTGGAGTCACGGCTGAGGGGTGAACGGGAGGAGCACAGTGCACGGCT
GCAGCGGGAGCTTGAGGCGCAGCGGGCTGGCTTTGGGGCAGAGGCAGAAAAGCTGGCCCGGCGGCACCAG
GCCATAGGTGAGAAGGAGGCACGAGCTGCCCAGGCCGAGGAGCGGAAGTTCCAGCAGCACATCCTTGGGC
AGCAGAAGAAGGAGCTGGCTGCCCTGCTGGAGGCACAGAAGCGGACCTACAAACTTCGCAAGGAACAGCT
GAAGGAGGAGCTCCAGGAGAACCCCAGCACTCCCAAGCGGGAGAAGGCCGAGTGGCTGCTGCGGCAGAAG
GAGCAGCTCCAGCAGTGCCAGGCGGAGGAGGAAGCAGGGCTGCTGCGGCGGCAGCGCCAGTACTTTGAGC
TGCAGTGTCGCCAGTACAAGCGCAAGATGTTGCTGGCTCGGCACAGCCTGGACCAGGACCTGCTGCGGGA
GGACCTGAACAAGAAGCAGACCCAGAAGGACTTGGAGTGTGCACTGCTGCTTCGGCAGCACGAGGCCACG
CGGGAGCTGGAGCTGCGGCAGCTCCAGGCCGTGCAGCGCACGCGGGCTGAGCTCACCCGCCTGCAGCACC
AGACGGAGCTGGGCAACCAGCTGGAGTACAACAAGCGGCGTGAGCAAGAGTTGCGGCAGAAGCATGCGGC
CCAGGTTCGCCAGCAGCCCAAGAGCCTCAAAGTACGTGCAGGCCAGCGCCCCCCGGGCCTTCCACTCCCC
ATTCCTGGGGCTCTGGGCCCACCCAACACAGGCACCCCTATAGAACAGCAGCCCTGCTCACCTGGCCAGG
AGGCAGTCCTGGACCAAAGAATGCTTGGCGAGGAGGAGGAAGCAGTTGGAGAGAGAAGGATTCTGGGAAA
GGAAGGGGCCACTTTGGAGCCCAAGCAGCAGAGGATTCTGGGGGAAGAATCAGGAGCCCCTAGTCCCAGT
CCACAAAAACATGGGAGCCTGGTTGATGAGGAAGTTTGGGGTCTGCCTGAGGAGATAGAGGAGCTTAGGG
TGCCCTCCCTTGTACCCCAGGAGAGGAGCATTGTTGGCCAGGAGGAGGCTGGGACATGGAGCTTGTGGGG
GAAGGAGGATGAGAGTCTTCTGGATGAGGAGTTTGAGCTTGGCTGGGTCCAGGGCCCAGCACTGACTCCC
GTCCCTGAGGAGGAGGAAGAAGAGGAAGAGGGGGCTCCGATTGGGACCCCTAGGGATCCTGGAGATGGTT
GTCCTTCCCCCGACATCCCTCCTGAACCCCCTCCAACACACCTGAGGCCCTGCCCTGCCAGCCAGCTCCC
TGGACTCCTGTCCCATGGCCTCCTGGCCGGCCTCTCCTTTGCAGTGGGGTCCTCCTCTGGCCTCCTGCCC
CTCCTGCTGCTGCTGCTGCTTCCATTGCTGGCAGCCCAGGGTGGGGGTGGCCTGCAGGCAGCGCTGCTGG
CCCTTGAGGTGGGGCTGGTGGGTCTGGGGGCCTCCTACCTGCTCCTTTGTACAGCCCTGCACCTGCCCTC
CAGTCTTTTCCTACTCCTGGCCCAGGGTACCGCACTGGGGGCCGTCCTGGGCCTGAGCTGGCGCCGAGGC
CTCATGGGTGTTCCCCTGGGCCTTGGAGCTGCCTGGCTCTTAGCTTGGCCAGGCCTAGCTCTACCTCTGG
TGGCTATGGCAGCGGGGGGCAGATGGGTGCGGCAGCAGGGCCCCCGGGTGCGCCGGGGCATATCTCGACT
CTGGTTGCGGGTTCTGCTGCGCCTGTCACCCATGGCCTTCCGGGCCCTGCAGGGCTGTGGGGCTGTGGGG
GACCGGGGTCTGTTTGCACTGTACCCCAAAACCAACAAGGATGGCTTCCGCAGCCGCCTGCCCGTCCCTG
GGCCCCGGCGGCGTAATCCCCGCACCACCCAACACCCATTAGCTCTGTTGGCAAGGGTCTGGGTCCTGTG
CAAGGGCTGGAACTGGCGTCTGGCACGGGCCAGCCAGGGTTTAGCATCCCACTTGCCCCCGTGGGCCATC
CACACACTGGCCAGCTGGGGCCTGCTTCGGGGTGAACGGCCCACCCGAATCCCCCGGCTACTACCACGCA
GCCAGCGCCAGCTAGGGCCCCCTGCCTCCCGCCAGCCACTGCCAGGGACTCTAGCCGGGCGGAGGTCACG
CACCCGCCAGTCCCGGGCCCTGCCCCCCTGGAGGTAGGACCCAGCTTTCTTGTACAAAGTGGTTGATTCG
GTACCAGTCGACTCTAGAGGATCCCGGGTGGCATCCCTGTGACCCCTCCCCAGTGCCTCTCCTGGCCCTG
GAAGTTGCCACTCCAGTGCCCACCAGCCTTGTCCTAATAAAATTAAGTTGCATCATTTTGTCTGACTAGG
TGTCCTTCTATAATATTATGGGGTGGAGGGGGGTGGTATGGAGCAAGGGGCAAGTTGGGAAGACAACCTG
TAGGGCCTGCGGGGTCTATTGGGAACCAAGCTGGAGTGCAGTGGCACAATCTTGGCTCACTGCAATCTCC
GCCTCCTGGGTTCAAGCGATTCTCCTGCCTCAGCCTCCCGAGTTGTTGGGATTCCAGGCATGCATGACCA
GGCTCAGCTAATTTTTGTTTTTTTGGTAGAGACGGGGTTTCACCATATTGGCCAGGCTGGTCTCCAACTC
CTAATCTCAGGTGATCTACCCACCTTGGCCTCCCAAATTGCTGGGATTACAGGCGTGAACCACTGCTCCC
TTCCCTGTCCTTCTGATTTTAAAATAACTATACCAGCAGGAGGACGTCCAGACACAGCATAGGCTACCTG
GCCATGCCCAACCGGTGGGACATTTGAGTTGCTTGCTTGGCACTGTCCTCTCATGCGTTGGGTCCACTCA
GTAGATGCCTGTTGAATTGGGTACGCGGCCAGCTTGGCTGTGGAATGTGTGTCAGTTAGGGTGTGGAAAG
TCCCCAGGCTCCCCAGCAGGCAGAAGTATGCAAAGCATGCATCTCAATTAGTCAGCAACCAGGTGTGGAA
AGTCCCCAGGCTCCCCAGCAGGCAGAAGTATGCAAAGCATGCATCTCAATTAGTCAGCAACCATAGTCCC
GCCCCTAACTCCGCCCATCCCGCCCCTAACTCCGCCCAGTTCCGCCCATTCTCCGCCCCATGGCTGACTA
ATTTTTTTTATTTATGCAGAGGCCGAGGCCGCCTCGGCCTCTGAGCTATTCCAGAAGTAGTGAGGAGGCT
TTTTTGGAGGCCTAGGCTTTTGCAAAAAGCTCCTCGAGGAACTGAAAAACCAGAAAGTTAATTCCCTATA
GTGAGTCGTATTAAATTCGTAATCATGTCATAGCTGTTTCCTGTGTGAAATTGTTATCCGCTCACAATTC
CACACAACATACGAGCCGGAAGCATAAAGTGTAAAGCCTGGGGTGCCTAATGAGTGAGCTAACTCACATT
AATTGCGTTGCGCTCACTGCCCGCTTTCCAGTCGGGAAACCTGTCGTGCCAGCTGCATTAATGAATCGGC
CAACGCGCGGGGAGAGGCGGTTTGCGTATTGGGCGCTCTTCCGCTTCCTCGCTCACTGACTCGCTGCGCT
CGGTCGTTCGGCTGCGGCGAGCGGTATCAGCTCACTCAAAGGCGGTAATACGGTTATCCACAGAATCAGG
GGATAACGCAGGAAAGAACATGTGAGCAAAAGGCCAGCAAAAGGCCAGGAACCGTAAAAAGGCCGCGTTG
CTGGCGTTTTTCCATAGGCTCCGCCCCCCTGACGAGCATCACAAAAATCGACGCTCAAGTCAGAGGTGGC
GAAACCCGACAGGACTATAAAGATACCAGGCGTTTCCCCCTGGAAGCTCCCTCGTGCGCTCTCCTGTTCC
GACCCTGCCGCTTACCGGATACCTGTCCGCCTTTCTCCCTTCGGGAAGCGTGGCGCTTTCTCATAGCTCA
CGCTGTAGGTATCTCAGTTCGGTGTAGGTCGTTCGCTCCAAGCTGGGCTGTGTGCACGAACCCCCCGTTC
AGCCCGACCGCTGCGCCTTATCCGGTAACTATCGTCTTGAGTCCAACCCGGTAAGACACGACTTATCGCC
ACTGGCAGCAGCCACTGGTAACAGGATTAGCAGAGCGAGGTATGTAGGCGGTGCTACAGAGTTCTTGAAG
TGGTGGCCTAACTACGGCTACACTAGAAGAACAGTATTTGGTATCTGCGCTCTGCTGAAGCCAGTTACCT
TCGGAAAAAGAGTTGGTAGCTCTTGATCCGGCAAACAAACCACCGCTGGTAGCGGTGGTTTTTTTGTTTG
CAAGCAGCAGATTACGCGCAGAAAAAAAGGATCTCAAGAAGATCCTTTGATCTTTTCTACGGGGTCTGAC
GCTCAGTGGAACGAAAACTCACGTTAAGGGATTTTGGTCATGAGATTATCAAAAAGGATCTTCACCTAGA
TCCTTTTAAATTAAAAATGAAGTTTTAAATCAATCTAAAGTATATATGAGTAAACTTGGTCTGACAGTTA
CCAATGCTTAATCAGTGAGGCACCTATCTCAGCGATCTGTCTATTTCGTTCATCCATAGTTGCCTGACTC
CCCGTCGTGTAGATAACTACGATACGGGAGGGCTTACCATCTGGCCCCAGTGCTGCAATGATACCGCGAG
ACCCACGCTCACCGGCTCCAGATTTATCAGCAATAAACCAGCCAGCCGGAAGGGCCGAGCGCAGAAGTGG
TCCTGCAACTTTATCCGCCTCCATCCAGTCTATTAATTGTTGCCGGGAAGCTAGAGTAAGTAGTTCGCCA
GTTAATAGTTTGCGCAACGTTGTTGCCATTGCTACAGGCATCGTGGTGTCACGCTCGTCGTTTGGTATGG
CTTCATTCAGCTCCGGTTCCCAACGATCAAGGCGAGTTACATGATCCCCCATGTTGTGCAAAAAAGCGGT
TAGCTCCTTCGGTCCTCCGATCGTTGTCAGAAGTAAGTTGGCCGCAGTGTTATCACTCATGGTTATGGCA
GCACTGCATAATTCTCTTACTGTCATGCCATCCGTAAGATGCTTTTCTGTGACTGGTGAGTACTCAACCA
AGTCATTCTGAGAATAGTGTATGCGGCGACCGAGTTGCTCTTGCCCGGCGTCAATACGGGATAATACCGC
GCCACATAGCAGAACTTTAAAAGTGCTCATCATTGGAAAACGTTCTTCGGGGCGAAAACTCTCAAGGATC
TTACCGCTGTTGAGATCCAGTTCGATGTAACCCACTCGTGCACCCAACTGATCTTCAGCATCTTTTACTT
TCACCAGCGTTTCTGGGTGAGCAAAAACAGGAAGGCAAAATGCCGCAAAAAAGGGAATAAGGGCGACACG
GAAATGTTGAATACTCATACTCTTCCTTTTTCAATATTATTGAAGCATTTATCAGGGTTATTGTCTCATG
AGCGGATACATATTTGAATGTATTTAGAAAAATAAACAAATAGGGGTTCCGCGCACATTTCCCCGAAAAG
TGCCACCTG
[124 nt withheld, positions 7710-7833]
C
[91 nt withheld, positions 7835-7925]
A
[49 nt withheld, positions 7927-7975]
CCTTTGACGTTGGAGTCCACGTTCTTT
[37 nt withheld, positions 8003-8039]
ACCCTATCTCGGTCTATTCTTTTGATTTATAAGGGATTTTGCCGATTTCGGCCTATTGGTTAAAAAATGA
GCTGATTTAACAAAAATTTAACGCGAATTTTAACAAAATATTAACGCTTACAATTTCCATTCGCCATTCA
GGCTGCGCAACTGTTGGGAAGGGCGATCGGTGCGGGCCTCTTCGCTATTACGCCAGCTGGCGAAAGGGGG
ATGTGCTGCAAGGCGATTAAGTTGGGTAACGCCAGGGTTTTCCCAGTCACGACGTTGTAAAACGACGGCC
AGTGCCAAGCTGATCTATACATTGAATCAATATTGGCAATTAGCCATATTAGTCATTGGTTATATAGCAT
AAATCAATATTGGCTATTGGCCATTGCATACGTTGTATCTATATCATAATATGTACATTTATATTGGCTC
ATGTCCAATATGACCGCCATGTT
